>Addgene plasmid #19321 | FmnI IS04 cDNA/pcDNA3 | addgene partial sequence | sequence record 25096 | CMV-F 5'-CGCAAATGGGCGGTAGGCGTG-3'
CGNGGGGNNTTAGCAGAGCTCTCTGGCTACTAGAGAACCCACTGCTTACTGGCTTATCGAAATTAATACG
ACTCACTATAGGGAGACCCAAGCTTGGTACCGAGCTCGGATCCACTAGTAACGGCCGCCAGTGTGCTGGA
ATTCCGTTGCTGTCGCAGCCTTAACAAGTTGCCCTGGGTACGCCGCATCCAGCAAACCGGAAGGGAGGAC
GCCTGTGACCTGAAAGAGACCAAGTGTGTTCTCTGAGCTGCTGAAAGCCTGGCTCCCTCCCCGGTCCTGT
CGCTCCCTGTCCTGTAAGTCAAGAGCAGATGGAGCGGATAAACTGAGAGAGCAGGGCAGGTAACACAAGG
CAGAACTTGTGTCAAGGGCACTGCGGGGACATGGAGGAGGTTGGTAACTCTCTCAGCAGCAGAGATGTGC
TGGAACCAGACAAATCCGAAGCCGGACTTGAGATGGCTCAGTCGATCCTGAGTAAATTCTCTATGAAATC
CCTGTTTGGATTTACAAATAAATTGGACTCCTTGGAGCCTGAAGAGGAAGATGCTGTGCTGAAGGCATTT
CGCAGTTTAGAGGGGGATCCCGCTCCTGAGCGAGGTGATCCCAGCAAAGGCTCAGATCAGCCACAGGCAG
AGGCTCCNNNTTCCNCCTGATCTTAAAAATGATGGAAAGTCAGCAAGGGCGGAGACAGGATCTGAGGGAA
GTCAGGGGAAAGGCAGATCAAACACCTCTTCCCCTGGTTATGAGCTTTCGCCCTGCTACAGTGAGCGTGG
ACAATGAGGAAGTCATTTGGGTCCGTGGGAACCTGGTTTCACACCACCAGTGATTCTGACTCTGAAAATG
N
