[The description below was written by a language model from this plasmid's Addgene catalogue record.]
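Description:
FmnI IS04 cDNA/pcDNA3 is a mammalian expression plasmid carrying the cDNA for isoform IV of mouse Formin 1 (Fmn1, also known as Fmn or ld, the limb deformity locus) in the pcDNA3 backbone. The insert is about 4.2 kb and the backbone about 5.4 kb, so the whole construct is roughly 9.6 kb. The cDNA was placed into the vector by restriction cloning using EcoRI at both the 5′ and 3′ ends. Because a single enzyme was used, insertion was non-directional, and the record does not confirm the insert's orientation or whether the sites remain intact. The plasmid is propagated in E. coli under ampicillin selection; its copy number is listed as unknown.

No feature table accompanies this entry, so the regulatory elements are not itemised. pcDNA3 as a standard vector normally drives inserts from the CMV immediate-early promoter with a bovine growth hormone polyadenylation signal, and it carries an SV40-driven neomycin resistance cassette for G418 selection of stable mammalian transfectants. These parts are expected here but are not explicitly recorded. No epitope tags, fusion partners or reporters are listed, which suggests that the protein is expressed untagged.

Formin 1 belongs to the formin family of actin-nucleating cytoskeletal regulators. The associated publication examined cells lacking Formin 1 isoform IV and reported defects in cell spreading and focal adhesion formation. The plasmid is therefore suited to expressing this isoform in cultured mammalian cells, for example in overexpression studies or for restoring it in deficient cells, although the record does not state the specific experiments in which it was used.
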