Addgene plasmid #19321: FmnI IS04 cDNA/pcDNA3
Depositing lab: Philip Leder. Depositing organization: Harvard Medical School. Publication: Formin 1-isoform IV deficient cells exhibit defects in cell spreading and focal adhesion formation. Dettenhofer M, Zhou F, Leder P. PLoS ONE. 2008 . 3(6):e2497. 10.1371/journal.pone.0002497 PubMed 18560567.
Backbone
  Vector backbone: pcDNA3
  Backbone size w/o insert (bp): 5446
  Vector type: Mammalian Expression
Growth in bacteria
  Bacterial resistance: Ampicillin, 100 μg/mL
  Growth temperature: 37°C
  Growth strain: DH5alpha
  Copy number: Unknown
Gene/Insert
  Gene/Insert name: FmnI Iso4 cDNA
  Species: M. musculus (mouse)
  Insert size (bp): 4200
  GenBank ID: X62379
  Entrez Gene: Fmn1 (a.k.a. RP23-248J10.1, Fmn, ld)
  Cloning method: Restriction Enzyme; 5′ cloning site EcoRI (unknown if destroyed); 3′ cloning site EcoRI (unknown if destroyed)
  Sequencing primers: 5′ n/a
Terms and licenses: Academic/Nonprofit Terms; Industry Terms: Not Available to Industry
How to cite: FmnI IS04 cDNA/pcDNA3 was a gift from Philip Leder (Addgene plasmid # 19321 ; http://n2t.net/addgene:19321 ; RRID:Addgene_19321)
